>Addgene plasmid #219090 | SFFV-ZFAT-Brd 121 | addgene full sequence | sequence record 448911 | Addgene NGS Result
ATTTATGCAGAGGCCGAGGCCGCCTCGGCCTCTGAGCTATTCCAGAAGTAGTGAGGAGGCTTTTTTGGAG
GCCTAGGGACGTACCCAATTCGCCCTATAGTGAGTCGTATTACGCGCGCTCACTGGCCGTCGTTTTACAA
CGTCGTGACTGGGAAAACCCTGGCGTTACCCAACTTAATCGCCTTGCAGCACATCCCCCTTTCGCCAGCT
GGCGTAATAGCGAAGAGGCCCGCACCGATCGCCCTTCCCAACAGTTGCGCAGCCTGAATGGCGAATGGG
[124 nt withheld, positions 280-403]
C
[91 nt withheld, positions 405-495]
A
[49 nt withheld, positions 497-545]
CCTTTGACGTTGGAGTCCACGTTCTTT
[37 nt withheld, positions 573-609]
ACCCTATCTCGGTCTATTCTTTTGATTTATAAGGGATTTTGCCGATTTCGGCCTATTGGTTAAAAAATGA
GCTGATTTAACAAAAATTTAACGCGAATTTTAACAAAATATTAACGCTTACAATTTAGGTGGCACTTTTC
GGGGAAATGTGCGCGGAACCCCTATTTGTTTATTTTTCTAAATACATTCAAATATGTATCCGCTCATGAG
ACAATAACCCTGATAAATGCTTCAATAATATTGAAAAAGGAAGAGTATGAGTATTCAACATTTCCGTGTC
GCCCTTATTCCCTTTTTTGCGGCATTTTGCCTTCCTGTTTTTGCTCACCCAGAAACGCTGGTGAAAGTAA
AAGATGCTGAAGATCAGTTGGGTGCACGAGTGGGTTACATCGAACTGGATCTCAACAGCGGTAAGATCCT
TGAGAGTTTTCGCCCCGAAGAACGTTTTCCAATGATGAGCACTTTTAAAGTTCTGCTATGTGGCGCGGTA
TTATCCCGTATTGACGCCGGGCAAGAGCAACTCGGTCGCCGCATACACTATTCTCAGAATGACTTGGTTG
AGTACTCACCAGTCACAGAAAAGCATCTTACGGATGGCATGACAGTAAGAGAATTATGCAGTGCTGCCAT
AACCATGAGTGATAACACTGCGGCCAACTTACTTCTGACAACGATCGGAGGACCGAAGGAGCTAACCGCT
TTTTTGCACAACATGGGGGATCATGTAACTCGCCTTGATCGTTGGGAACCGGAGCTGAATGAAGCCATAC
CAAACGACGAGCGTGACACCACGATGCCTGTAGCAATGGCAACAACGTTGCGCAAACTATTAACTGGCGA
ACTACTTACTCTAGCTTCCCGGCAACAATTAATAGACTGGATGGAGGCGGATAAAGTTGCAGGACCACTT
CTGCGCTCGGCCCTTCCGGCTGGCTGGTTTATTGCTGATAAATCTGGAGCCGGTGAGCGTGGGTCTCGCG
GTATCATTGCAGCACTGGGGCCAGATGGTAAGCCCTCCCGTATCGTAGTTATCTACACGACGGGGAGTCA
GGCAACTATGGATGAACGAAATAGACAGATCGCTGAGATAGGTGCCTCACTGATTAAGCATTGGTAACTG
TCAGACCAAGTTTACTCATATATACTTTAGATTGATTTAAAACTTCATTTTTAATTTAAAAGGATCTAGG
TGAAGATCCTTTTTGATAATCTCATGACCAAAATCCCTTAACGTGAGTTTTCGTTCCACTGAGCGTCAGA
CCCCGTAGAAAAGATCAAAGGATCTTCTTGAGATCCTTTTTTTCTGCGCGTAATCTGCTGCTTGCAAACA
AAAAAACCACCGCTACCAGCGGTGGTTTGTTTGCCGGATCAAGAGCTACCAACTCTTTTTCCGAAGGTAA
CTGGCTTCAGCAGAGCGCAGATACCAAATACTGTTCTTCTAGTGTAGCCGTAGTTAGGCCACCACTTCAA
GAACTCTGTAGCACCGCCTACATACCTCGCTCTGCTAATCCTGTTACCAGTGGCTGCTGCCAGTGGCGAT
AAGTCGTGTCTTACCGGGTTGGACTCAAGACGATAGTTACCGGATAAGGCGCAGCGGTCGGGCTGAACGG
GGGGTTCGTGCACACAGCCCAGCTTGGAGCGAACGACCTACACCGAACTGAGATACCTACAGCGTGAGCT
ATGAGAAAGCGCCACGCTTCCCGAAGGGAGAAAGGCGGACAGGTATCCGGTAAGCGGCAGGGTCGGAACA
GGAGAGCGCACGAGGGAGCTTCCAGGGGGAAACGCCTGGTATCTTTATAGTCCTGTCGGGTTTCGCCACC
TCTGACTTGAGCGTCGATTTTTGTGATGCTCGTCAGGGGGGCGGAGCCTATGGAAAAACGCCAGCAACGC
GGCCTTTTTACGGTTCCTGGCCTTTTGCTGGCCTTTTGCTCACATGTTCTTTCCTGCGTTATCCCCTGAT
TCTGTGGATAACCGTATTACCGCCTTTGAGTGAGCTGATACCGCTCGCCGCAGCCGAACGACCGAGCGCA
GCGAGTCAGTGAGCGAGGAAGCGGAAGAGCGCCCAATACGCAAACCGCCTCTCCCCGCGCGTTGGCCGAT
TCATTAATGCAGCTGGCACGACAGGTTTCCCGACTGGAAAGCGGGCAGTGAGCGCAACGCAATTAATGTG
AGTTAGCTCACTCATTAGGCACCCCAGGCTTTACACTTTATGCTTCCGGCTCGTATGTTGTGTGGAATTG
TGAGCGGATAACAATTTCACACAGGAAACAGCTATGACCATGATTACGCCAAGCGCGCAATTAACCCTCA
CTAAAGGGAACAAAAGCTGGAGCTGCAAGCTTAATGTAGTCTTATGCAATACTCTTGTAGTCTTGCAACA
TGGTAACGATGAGTTAGCAACATGCCTTACAAGGAGAGAAAAAGCACCGTGCATGCCGATTGGTGGAAGT
AAGGTGGTACGATCGTGCCTTATTAGGAAGGCAACAGACGGGTCTGACATGGATTGGACGAACCACTGAA
TTGCCGCATTGCAGAGATATTGTATTTAAGTGCCTAGCTCGATACATAAACGGGTCTCTCTGGTTAGACC
AGATCTGAGCCTGGGAGCTCTCTGGCTAACTAGGGAACCCACTGCTTAAGCCTCAATAAAGCTTGCCTTG
AGTGCTTCAAGTAGTGTGTGCCCGTCTGTTGTGTGACTCTGGTAACTAGAGATCCCTCAGACCCTTTTAG
TCAGTGTGGAAAATCTCTAGCAGTGGCGCCCGAACAGGGACTTGAAAGCGAAAGGGAAACCAGAGGAGCT
CTCTCGACGCAGGACTCGGCTTGCTGAAGCGCGCACGGCAAGAGGCGAGGGGCGGCGACTGGTGAGTACG
CCAAAAATTTTGACTAGCGGAGGCTAGAAGGAGAGAGATGGGTGCGAGAGCGTCAGTATTAAGCGGGGGA
GAATTAGATCGCGATGGGAAAAAATTCGGTTAAGGCCAGGGGGAAAGAAAAAATATAAATTAAAACATAT
AGTATGGGCAAGCAGGGAGCTAGAACGATTCGCAGTTAATCCTGGCCTGTTAGAAACATCAGAAGGCTGT
AGACAAATACTGGGACAGCTACAACCATCCCTTCAGACAGGATCAGAAGAACTTAGATCATTATATAATA
CAGTAGCAACCCTCTATTGTGTGCATCAAAGGATAGAGATAAAAGACACCAAGGAAGCTTTAGACAAGAT
AGAGGAAGAGCAAAACAAAAGTAAGACCACCGCACAGCAAGCGGCCGCTGATCTTCAGACCTGGAGGAGG
AGATATGAGGGACAATTGGAGAAGTGAATTATATAAATATAAAGTAGTAAAAATTGAACCATTAGGAGTA
GCACCCACCAAGGCAAAGAGAAGAGTGGTGCAGAGAGAAAAAAGAGCAGTGGGAATAGGAGCTTTGTTCC
TTGGGTTCTTGGGAGCAGCAGGAAGCACTATGGGCGCAGCGTCAATGACGCTGACGGTACAGGCCAGACA
ATTATTGTCTGGTATAGTGCAGCAGCAGAACAATTTGCTGAGGGCTATTGAGGCGCAACAGCATCTGTTG
CAACTCACAGTCTGGGGCATCAAGCAGCTCCAGGCAAGAATCCTGGCTGTGGAAAGATACCTAAAGGATC
AACAGCTCCTGGGGATTTGGGGTTGCTCTGGAAAACTCATTTGCACCACTGCTGTGCCTTGGAATGCTAG
TTGGAGTAATAAATCTCTGGAACAGATTTGGAATCACACGACCTGGATGGAGTGGGACAGAGAAATTAAC
AATTACACAAGCTTAATACACTCCTTAATTGAAGAATCGCAAAACCAGCAAGAAAAGAATGAACAAGAAT
TATTGGAATTAGATAAATGGGCAAGTTTGTGGAATTGGTTTAACATAACAAATTGGCTGTGGTATATAAA
ATTATTCATAATGATAGTAGGAGGCTTGGTAGGTTTAAGAATAGTTTTTGCTGTACTTTCTATAGTGAAT
AGAGTTAGGCAGGGATATTCACCATTATCGTTTCAGACCCACCTCCCAACCCCGAGGGGACCCGACAGGC
CCGAAGGAATAGAAGAAGAAGGTGGAGAGAGAGACAGAGACAGATCCATTCGATTAGTGAACGGATCTCG
ACGGTATCGGTTAACTTTTAAAAGAAAAGGGGGGATTGGGGGGTACAGTGCAGGGGAAAGAATAGTAGAC
ATAATAGCAACAGACATACAAACTAAAGAATTACAAAAACAAATTACAAAAATTCAAAATTTTATCGATC
ACGAGACTAGCCTCGAGCTGGCTGCAGTAACGCCATTTTGCAAGGCATGGAAAAATACCAAACCAAGAAT
AGAGAAGTTCAGATCAAGGGCGGGTACATGAAAATAGCTAACGTTGGGCCAAACAGGATATCTGCGGTGA
GCAGTTTCGGCCCCGGCCCGGGGCCAAGAACAGATGGTCACCGCAGTTTCGGCCCCGGCCCGAGGCCAAG
AACAGATGGTCCCCAGATATGGCCCAACCCTCAGCAGTTTCTTAAGACCCATCAGATGTTTCCAGGCTCC
CCCAAGGACCTGAAATGACCCTGCGCCTTATTTGAATTAACCAATCAGCCTGCTTCTCGCTTCTGTTCGC
GCGCTTCTGCTTCCCGAGCTCTATAAAAGAGCTCACAACCCCTCACTCGGCGCGCCAGTCCTCCGACAGA
CTGAGTCGGCCGGTCGAATCAAGCTTATCGATACCGTCGACGGATCCGCTAGCCCGCGGTTCGAAATGTG
CAAGTGCTGCAATTTATTTAGTCCCAACCAATCAGAGCTGCTTAGTCATGTCTCCGAAAAGCATATGGAA
GAGGGAGTAAACGTAGACGAAATCATCATCCCTCTGCGGCCATTATCTACTCCAGAGCCGCCAAATTCTT
CCAAGACTGGGGACGAATTCCTTGTGATGAAACGGAAACGCGGTCGACCCAAAGGTAGCACAAAGAAAAG
CTCAACCGAGGAAGAATTGGCTGAGAATATTGTATCCCCTACAGAAGATTCACCCCTCGCACCAGAAGAG
GGTAATTCTCTCCCGCCCTCTAGTCTCGAATGCAGTAAATGTTGCCGCAAATTTTCTAATACACGTCAAT
TAAGAAAACATATTTGTATAATTGTCCTCAACCTCGGGGAAGAAGAGGGCGAGGCTGGCAATGAATCCGA
TCTGGAGTTGGAGAAGAAATGCAAAGAGGACGACCGTGAGAAGGCTTCCAAGCGGCCCAGGTCCCAAAAG
ACCGAAAAGGTGCAGAAAATTAGTGGCAAAGAAGCGCGTCAACTGTCCGGCGCTAAGAAGCCGATTATTT
CCGTTGTGTTGACCGCGCATGAGGCCATCCCTGGAGCGACGAAAATCGTTCCCGTTGAAGCAGGACCGCC
AGAGACTGGTGCCACTAACTCAGAAACAACGAGTGCCGATCTCGTTCCACGTCGCGGGTATCAAGAGTAT
GCAATACAACAAACCCCATACGAACAGCCTATGAAATCCTCTCGGCTGGGACCTACACAACTGAAGATCT
TTACGTGCGAGTATTGTAATAAAGTATTTAAATTTAAACACTCTCTCCAAGCTCATCTTCGGATTCATAC
TAACGAGAAACCTTATAAATGTCCTCAATGTAGTTACGCGTCTGCAATTAAAGCGAATCTGAACGTTCAT
CTCCGGAAACATACGGGTGAGAAATTTGCTTGTGATTACTGTTCTTTTACATGTCTTAGTAAAGGACACC
TGAAAGTCCATATCGAACGGGTTCATAAGAAAATAAAACAACATTGTAGGTTTTGTAAGAAGAAATATTC
CGATGTGAAGAATTTAATTAAACACATTCGGGATGCTCACGATCCTCAAGATAAGAAAGTCAAGGAAGCT
CTTGATGAATTATGTCTCATGACAAGAGAAGGGAAACGCCAACTTTTATACGATTGTCATATTTGCGAAC
GGAAATTTAAGAATGAACTCGATAGAGATCGTCACATGTTAGTGCATGGTGATAAATGGCCCTTCGCGTG
CGAACTGTGCGGGCACGGTGCGACTAAATATCAAGCACTCGAGTTGCACGTTAGAAAACATCCATTTGTT
TATGTGTGCGCTGTGTGTAGGAAGAAATTTGTATCTTCTATTCGTCTGCGAACTCATATTAAGGAAGTTC
ATGGTGCCGCTCAAGAAGCGCTCGTATTTACTTCCAGTATAAATCAATCCTTTTGTCTGCTTGAGCCAGG
CGGTGATATTCAACAAGAGGCCCTTGGCGATCAACTGCAACTTGTAGAGGAAGAATTCGCATTACAAGGT
GTCAACGCGTTAAAAGAGGAAGCATGCCCAGGCGATACCCAACTCGAAGAAGGAAGAAAAGAACCAGAAG
CTCCCGGAGAGATGCCGGCACCCGCCGTTCATTTAGCTTCACCTCAAGCTGAGTCAACCGCATTACCCCC
TTGCGAACTCGAGACAACTGTCGTATCATCAAGCGATCTTCACAGTCAGGAAGTTGTGTCCGACGACTTC
CTGCTGAAGAACGACACTTCTAGCGCTGAAGCACACGCGGCACCCGAAAAGCCACCTGATATGCAACATC
GGAGTAGCGTGCAAACTCAGGGCGAGGTCATTACCCTTCTTCTCAGCAAAGCGCAAAGCGCAGGTAGCGA
CCAAGAGTCCCACGGTGCACAATCACCACTCGGAGAGGGCCAAAATATGGCCGTCCTGAGTGCCGGTGAT
CCGGACCCTTCTCGATGCTTGCGTAGTAATCCGGCGGAAGCGTCCGATCTGCTGCCGCCCGTTGCCGGCG
GCGGCGATACGATTACTCACCAACCCGATAGCTGTAAGGCAGCTCCGGAACATAGGTCTGGGATAACAGC
ATTTATGAAAGTGCTCAATTCTCTGCAAAAGAAACAGATGAATACTAGTCTCTGCGAACGCATTCGCAAA
GTGTACGGGGATCTCGAATGCGAGTATTGCGGTAAGCTGTTCTGGTATCAGGTCCACTTCGACATGCACG
TTAGAACTCATACTAGAGAGCACCTCTACTACTGTTCACAATGCCACTACTCCAGCATTACTAAGAATTG
TCTCAAGCGGCATGTCATACAAAAGCATTCAAATATTCTTCTCAAATGCCCTACAGACGGATGCGATTAT
AGCACCCCCGACAAGTACAAATTGCAAGCTCACTTGAAGGTCCATACTGCCTTGGATAAGCGATCTTACT
CATGCCCCGTGTGCGAGAAAAGCTTCTCCGAAGACCGTCTCATTAAAAGCCACATTAAAACAAATCACCC
GGAAGTGTCTATGTCTACTATCAGTGAAGTGCTGGGCCGGCGGGTGCAACTTAAGGGTCTTATAGGCAAA
AGGGCTATGAAGTGTCCTTACTGCGATTTCTACTTTATGAAGAACGGAAGTGATCTGCAAAGACACATAT
GGGCCCACGAGGGTGTCAAACCTTTTAAATGCTCACTGTGCGAATACGCCACCAGATCAAAATCTAATCT
GAAAGCACACATGAACAGGCATTCCACAGAAAAGACACATCTGTGCGATATGTGCGGAAAGAAGTTTAAG
TCCAAGGGCACCCTCAAGTCCCATAAGTTATTGCATACAGCCGACGGAAAACAATTCAAATGTACCGTAT
GCGATTATACTGCCGCTCAAAAGCCGCAACTCCTGCGACATATGGAGCAACACGTTTCATTTAAACCATT
TAGATGCGCTCACTGTCACTATAGTTGTAATATCAGTGGATCCCTCAAAAGGCATTATAATAGAAAACAT
CCCAACGAAGAATACGCTAATGTCGGGACGGGAGAACTCGCCGCCGAAGTTCTGATACAACAGGGCGGGC
TTAAATGCCCGGTATGTTCCTTCGTCTACGGAACAAAGTGGGAATTTAACCGACATTTAAAGAATAAGCA
CGGGCTTAAAGTAGTTGAGATAGACGGCGATCCTAAATGGGAAACCGCCACGGAAGCCCCCGAAGAACCT
TCAACTCAATACTTGCATATTACGGAAGCTGAGGAAGATGTCCAGGGAACTCAAGCCGCCGTAGCAGCAC
TGCAAGATCTCAGGTATACAAGCGAAAGCGGAGATCGTCTTGATCCTACCGCTGTTAATATTCTTCAACA
AATTATAGAACTCGGGGCAGAAACTCACGATGCTACCGCATTAGCTAGCGTAGTGGCTATGGCGCCTGGT
ACAGTCACCGTTGTGAAACAAGTGACTGAAGAAGAACCTTCAAGCAATCATACTGTAATGATTCAAGAAA
CTGTACAACAGGCAAGCGTTGAATTAGCTGAACAACATCATTTGGTCGTTTCAAGCGATGATGTAGAAGG
AATAGAAACCGTTACAGTGTATACACAAGGTGGTGAAGCATCTGAATTTATTGTGTATGTCCAAGAAGCT
ATGCAACCAGTAGAAGAACAAGCGGTCGAACAACCTGCGCAAGAGCTGTGATAGACCGGTCGGATCCCCC
GGGCTGCAGGAATTCGAGCATCTTACCGCCATTTATTCCCATATTTGTTCTGTTTTTCTTGATTTGGGTA
TACATTTAAATGTTAATAAAACAAAATGGTGGGGCAATCATTTACATTTTTAGGGATATGTAATTACTAG
TTCAGGTGTATTGCCACAAGACAAACATGTTAAGAAACTTTCCCGTTATTTACGCTCTGTTCCTGTTAAT
CAACCTCTGGATTACAAAATTTGTGAAAGATTGACTGATATTCTTAACTATGTTGCTCCTTTTACGCTGT
GTGGATATGCTGCTTTAATGCCTCTGTATCATGCTATTGCTTCCCGTACGGCTTTCGTTTTCTCCTCCTT
GTATAAATCCTGGTTGCTGTCTCTTTATGAGGAGTTGTGGCCCGTTGTCCGTCAACGTGGCGTGGTGTGC
TCTGTGTTTGCTGACGCAACCCCCACTGGCTGGGGCATTGCCACCACCTGTCAACTCCTTTCTGGGACTT
TCGCTTTCCCCCTCCCGATCGCCACGGCAGAACTCATCGCCGCCTGCCTTGCCCGCTGCTGGACAGGGGC
TAGGTTGCTGGGCACTGATAATTCCGTGGTGTTGTCGGGGAAGCTGACGTCCTTTGCAATTCGATATCAA
GCTGTACCTTCTAGATGTACAGCATTCTTAGCGCTTCTAGACCAATGACTTACAAGGCAGCTGTAGATCT
TAGCCACTTTTTAAAAGAAAAGGGGGGACTGGAAGGGCTAATTCACTCCCAACGAAGACAAGATCTGCTT
TTTGCTTGTACTGGGTCTCTCTGGTTAGACCAGATCTGAGCCTGGGAGCTCTCTGGCTAACTAGGGAACC
CACTGCTTAAGCCTCAATAAAGCTTGCCTTGAGTGCTTCAAGTAGTGTGTGCCCGTCTGTTGTGTGACTC
TGGTAACTAGAGATCCCTCAGACCCTTTTAGTCAGTGTGGAAAATCTCTAGCAGTAGTAGTTCATGTCAT
CTTATTATTCAGTATTTATAACTTGCAAAGAAATGAATATCAGAGAGTGAGAGGAACTTGTTTATTGCAG
CTTATAATGGTTACAAATAAAGCAATAGCATCACAAATTTCACAAATAAAGCATTTTTTTCACTGCATTC
TAGTTGTGGTTTGTCCAAACTCATCAATGTATCTTATCATGTCTGGCTCTAGCTATCCCGCCCCTAACTC
CGCCCATCCCGCCCCTAACTCCGCCCAGTTCCGCCCATTCTCCGCCCCATGGCTGACTAATTTTTTTT
Features (pLannotate 1.2.2; 29 found; start..end, strand, type, name):
     94..112     -  promoter       T7 promoter: promoter for bacteriophage T7 RNA polymerase
    120..275     +  CDS            lacZα (fragment): LacZα fragment of β-galactosidase; lacZ fragment
    280..708     +  rep_origin     f1 ori (sequence partly withheld): f1 bacteriophage origin of replication; arrow indicates direction of (+) strand synthesis
    761..865     +  promoter       AmpR promoter: bla
    866..1726    +  CDS            AmpR: β-lactamase; bla; confers resistance to ampicillin, carbenicillin, and related antibiotics
   1897..2485    +  rep_origin     ori: high-copy-number ColE1/pMB1/pBR322/pUC origin of replication
   2668..2760    +  CDS            lacI (fragment): lac repressor; lacI; The lac repressor binds to the lac operator to inhibit transcription in E. coli. This inhibition can be relieved by adding lactose or isopropyl-β-D-thiogalactopyranoside (IPTG).
   2773..2794    +  protein_bind   CAP binding site: CAP binding activates transcription in the presence of cAMP. E. coli catabolite activator protein
   2809..2839    +  promoter       lac promoter: promoter for the E. coli lac operon
   2847..2863    +  protein_bind   lac operator: The lac repressor binds to the lac operator to inhibit transcription in E. coli. This inhibition can be relieved by adding lactose or isopropyl-β-D-thiogalactopyranoside (IPTG). lac repressor encoded by lacI
   2908..2926    +  promoter       T3 promoter: promoter for bacteriophage T3 RNA polymerase
   2954..3180    +  promoter       RSV promoter: Rous sarcoma virus enhancer/promoter
   3181..3361    +  LTR            5' LTR (truncated): truncated 5' long terminal repeat (LTR) from HIV-1
   3408..3533    +  misc_feature   HIV-1 Ψ: packaging signal of human immunodeficiency virus type 1
   3517..3880    +  CDS            HIV-1 gag (fragment): gag protein from human immunodeficiency virus 1; gag
   4026..4259    +  misc_feature   RRE: The Rev response element (RRE) of HIV-1 allows for Rev-dependent mRNA export from the nucleus to the cytoplasm.
   4636..4736    +  CDS            Rev (fragment): human immunodeficiency virus 1 (HIV-1) Rev protein; rev; enhances nuclear export of unspliced and incompletely spliced viral mRNAs
   4755..4872    +  misc_feature   cPPT/CTS: central polypurine tract and central termination sequence of HIV-1
   4906..5307    +  promoter       SFFV promoter: spleen focus-forming virus long terminal repeat (LTR) promoter
   5317..5340    +  misc_feature   MCS (fragment): pBluescript multiple cloning site
   5365..9057    +  CDS            ZFAT: ZFAT_HUMAN - Also known as KIAA1485, ZFAT1, ZNF406. Experimental evidence at protein level: Swiss-Prot protein existence level 1. May be involved in transcriptional regulation. Overexpression causes down-regulation of a number of genes involved in the immune response. Some genes are also up-regulated (By similarity). From Homo sapiens (Human).
   9071..9096    +  misc_feature   MCS (fragment): pBluescript multiple cloning site
   9096..9155    +  CDS            S (fragment): HBSAG_WHV6 - Experimental evidence at transcript level: Swiss-Prot protein existence level 2. The middle envelope protein plays an important role in the budding of the virion. It is involved in the induction of budding in a nucleocapsid independent way. In this process the majority of envelope proteins bud to form subviral lipoprotein particles of 22 nm of diameter that do not contain a nucleocapsid (By similarity). From Woodchuck hepatitis B virus (isolate w64/pWS23) (WHV).
   9287..9690    +  misc_feature   WPRE: woodchuck hepatitis virus posttranscriptional regulatory element
   9748..9807    +  CDS            nef (fragment): NEF_HV1Z2 - Experimental evidence at protein level: Swiss-Prot protein existence level 1. Extracellular Nef protein targets CD4(+) T-lymphocytes for apoptosis by interacting with CXCR4 surface receptors. From Human immunodeficiency virus type 1 group M subtype D (isolate Z2/CDC-Z34) (HIV-1).
   9809..10042   +  LTR            3' LTR (ΔU3): self-inactivating 3' long terminal repeat (LTR) from HIV-1
  10114..10235   +  polyA_signal   SV40 poly(A) signal: SV40 polyadenylation signal
  10254..10275   +  rep_origin     SV40 ori (fragment): SV40 origin of replication
  10275..73      +  rep_origin     SV40 ori (across the origin): SV40 origin of replication
