[The description below was written by a language model from this plasmid's Addgene catalogue record and pLannotate feature annotations shown in this document.]
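Description:
SFFV-ZFAT-Brd 121 is a lentiviral expression plasmid built on the SFFV-MCS backbone that carries a codon-optimized human ZFAT open reading frame together with a construct-specific DNA barcode. In bacteria it is maintained through a high-copy ColE1/pUC-type origin and selected with ampicillin via the β-lactamase gene. The backbone also retains pBluescript-derived remnants (f1 origin, lacZα and lac regulatory fragments, T7 and T3 promoters), which have no evident role in the payload. The viral portion has a third-generation, self-inactivating layout. An RSV promoter drives a truncated HIV-1 5' LTR, followed by the Ψ packaging signal with a gag fragment, the Rev response element and the cPPT/CTS. The cassette ends in a ΔU3 3' LTR, with an SV40 polyadenylation signal and SV40 origin sequence downstream. Because the plasmid encodes no intact viral proteins, particle production depends on packaging and envelope functions supplied in trans.

Between the cPPT and the 3' LTR, the spleen focus-forming virus LTR promoter drives ZFAT, a zinc-finger protein annotated as a likely transcriptional regulator whose overexpression alters immune-response genes. The coding sequence sits between short multiple-cloning-site fragments and is followed by a WPRE, which enhances transcript stability and expression. The small woodchuck hepatitis "S" fragment annotated just upstream of it is probably part of the same viral element. According to the depositor, the barcode was cloned into an XbaI site downstream of the WPRE, giving the order SFFV–TF–WPRE–barcode, although the feature table does not annotate it. No mammalian selection marker or fluorescent reporter is annotated. The plasmid belongs to a barcoded transcription factor collection for combinatorial screening in immune cell reprogramming, where the barcode presumably serves to identify which factor a transduced cell received.
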