Addgene plasmid #219090: SFFV-ZFAT-Brd 121
Purpose: Transcription factor ZFAT with a specific barcode assigned.
Depositing lab: Filipe Pereira. Depositing organization: Center for Neuroscience and Cell Biology, University of Coimbra. Publication: A combinatorial transcription factor screening platform for immune cell reprogramming. Kurochkin I, Altman AR, Caiado I, Pertiga-Cabral D, Halitzki E, Minaeva M, Zimmermannova O, Henriques-Oliveira L, Klein D, Nair M, Oliveira D, Cajal LR, Knittel R, Feick C, Ringner M, Martin M, Cirovic B, Pires CF, Rosa FF, Sitnicka E, Theis FJ, Pereira CF. Cell Syst. 2026 Jan 21;17(1):101457. doi: 10.1016/j.cels.2025.101457. Epub 2026 Jan 14. PubMed 41539305.
Backbone
  Vector backbone: SFFV-MCS
  Backbone size w/o insert (bp): 6638
  Vector type: Lentiviral
Growth in bacteria
  Bacterial resistance: Ampicillin, 100 μg/mL
  Growth temperature: 37°C
  Growth strain: NEB Stable
  Copy number: High Copy
Gene/Insert
  Gene/Insert name: ZFAT
  Species: H. sapiens (human)
  Insert size (bp): 3699
  Mutation: Codon optimized
  Entrez Gene: ZFAT (a.k.a. AITD3, ZFAT1, ZNF406, KIAA1485, MGC126815, MGC126817)
  Promoter: The spleen focus-forming virus (SFFV) promoter
  Cloning method: Restriction Enzyme; 5′ cloning site Bsp119I (not destroyed); 3′ cloning site BstHI (not destroyed)
Terms and licenses: Academic/Nonprofit Terms; Industry Terms: Not Available to Industry
Depositor comments: Barcode sequence cloned into XbaI restriction site. Design of plasmid is as follows: SFFV-[TF sequence]-WPRE-[Barcode sequence].
How to cite: SFFV-ZFAT-Brd 121 was a gift from Filipe Pereira (Addgene plasmid # 219090 ; http://n2t.net/addgene:219090 ; RRID:Addgene_219090)
