>Addgene plasmid #219090 | SFFV-ZFAT-Brd 121 | depositor partial sequence | sequence record 427750 | TF ORF
ATGTGCAAGTGCTGCAATTTATTTAGTCCCAACCAATCAGAGCTGCTTAGTCATGTCTCCGAAAAGCATA
TGGAAGAGGGAGTAAACGTAGACGAAATCATCATCCCTCTGCGGCCATTATCTACTCCAGAGCCGCCAAA
TTCTTCCAAGACTGGGGACGAATTCCTTGTGATGAAACGGAAACGCGGTCGACCCAAAGGTAGCACAAAG
AAAAGCTCAACCGAGGAAGAATTGGCTGAGAATATTGTATCCCCTACAGAAGATTCACCCCTCGCACCAG
AAGAGGGTAATTCTCTCCCGCCCTCTAGTCTCGAATGCAGTAAATGTTGCCGCAAATTTTCTAATACACG
TCAATTAAGAAAACATATTTGTATAATTGTCCTCAACCTCGGGGAAGAAGAGGGCGAGGCTGGCAATGAA
TCCGATCTGGAGTTGGAGAAGAAATGCAAAGAGGACGACCGTGAGAAGGCTTCCAAGCGGCCCAGGTCCC
AAAAGACCGAAAAGGTGCAGAAAATTAGTGGCAAAGAAGCGCGTCAACTGTCCGGCGCTAAGAAGCCGAT
TATTTCCGTTGTGTTGACCGCGCATGAGGCCATCCCTGGAGCGACGAAAATCGTTCCCGTTGAAGCAGGA
CCGCCAGAGACTGGTGCCACTAACTCAGAAACAACGAGTGCCGATCTCGTTCCACGTCGCGGGTATCAAG
AGTATGCAATACAACAAACCCCATACGAACAGCCTATGAAATCCTCTCGGCTGGGACCTACACAACTGAA
GATCTTTACGTGCGAGTATTGTAATAAAGTATTTAAATTTAAACACTCTCTCCAAGCTCATCTTCGGATT
CATACTAACGAGAAACCTTATAAATGTCCTCAATGTAGTTACGCGTCTGCAATTAAAGCGAATCTGAACG
TTCATCTCCGGAAACATACGGGTGAGAAATTTGCTTGTGATTACTGTTCTTTTACATGTCTTAGTAAAGG
ACACCTGAAAGTCCATATCGAACGGGTTCATAAGAAAATAAAACAACATTGTAGGTTTTGTAAGAAGAAA
TATTCCGATGTGAAGAATTTAATTAAACACATTCGGGATGCTCACGATCCTCAAGATAAGAAAGTCAAGG
AAGCTCTTGATGAATTATGTCTCATGACAAGAGAAGGGAAACGCCAACTTTTATACGATTGTCATATTTG
CGAACGGAAATTTAAGAATGAACTCGATAGAGATCGTCACATGTTAGTGCATGGTGATAAATGGCCCTTC
GCGTGCGAACTGTGCGGGCACGGTGCGACTAAATATCAAGCACTCGAGTTGCACGTTAGAAAACATCCAT
TTGTTTATGTGTGCGCTGTGTGTAGGAAGAAATTTGTATCTTCTATTCGTCTGCGAACTCATATTAAGGA
AGTTCATGGTGCCGCTCAAGAAGCGCTCGTATTTACTTCCAGTATAAATCAATCCTTTTGTCTGCTTGAG
CCAGGCGGTGATATTCAACAAGAGGCCCTTGGCGATCAACTGCAACTTGTAGAGGAAGAATTCGCATTAC
AAGGTGTCAACGCGTTAAAAGAGGAAGCATGCCCAGGCGATACCCAACTCGAAGAAGGAAGAAAAGAACC
AGAAGCTCCCGGAGAGATGCCGGCACCCGCCGTTCATTTAGCTTCACCTCAAGCTGAGTCAACCGCATTA
CCCCCTTGCGAACTCGAGACAACTGTCGTATCATCAAGCGATCTTCACAGTCAGGAAGTTGTGTCCGACG
ACTTCCTGCTGAAGAACGACACTTCTAGCGCTGAAGCACACGCGGCACCCGAAAAGCCACCTGATATGCA
ACATCGGAGTAGCGTGCAAACTCAGGGCGAGGTCATTACCCTTCTTCTCAGCAAAGCGCAAAGCGCAGGT
AGCGACCAAGAGTCCCACGGTGCACAATCACCACTCGGAGAGGGCCAAAATATGGCCGTCCTGAGTGCCG
GTGATCCGGACCCTTCTCGATGCTTGCGTAGTAATCCGGCGGAAGCGTCCGATCTGCTGCCGCCCGTTGC
CGGCGGCGGCGATACGATTACTCACCAACCCGATAGCTGTAAGGCAGCTCCGGAACATAGGTCTGGGATA
ACAGCATTTATGAAAGTGCTCAATTCTCTGCAAAAGAAACAGATGAATACTAGTCTCTGCGAACGCATTC
GCAAAGTGTACGGGGATCTCGAATGCGAGTATTGCGGTAAGCTGTTCTGGTATCAGGTCCACTTCGACAT
GCACGTTAGAACTCATACTAGAGAGCACCTCTACTACTGTTCACAATGCCACTACTCCAGCATTACTAAG
AATTGTCTCAAGCGGCATGTCATACAAAAGCATTCAAATATTCTTCTCAAATGCCCTACAGACGGATGCG
ATTATAGCACCCCCGACAAGTACAAATTGCAAGCTCACTTGAAGGTCCATACTGCCTTGGATAAGCGATC
TTACTCATGCCCCGTGTGCGAGAAAAGCTTCTCCGAAGACCGTCTCATTAAAAGCCACATTAAAACAAAT
CACCCGGAAGTGTCTATGTCTACTATCAGTGAAGTGCTGGGCCGGCGGGTGCAACTTAAGGGTCTTATAG
GCAAAAGGGCTATGAAGTGTCCTTACTGCGATTTCTACTTTATGAAGAACGGAAGTGATCTGCAAAGACA
CATATGGGCCCACGAGGGTGTCAAACCTTTTAAATGCTCACTGTGCGAATACGCCACCAGATCAAAATCT
AATCTGAAAGCACACATGAACAGGCATTCCACAGAAAAGACACATCTGTGCGATATGTGCGGAAAGAAGT
TTAAGTCCAAGGGCACCCTCAAGTCCCATAAGTTATTGCATACAGCCGACGGAAAACAATTCAAATGTAC
CGTATGCGATTATACTGCCGCTCAAAAGCCGCAACTCCTGCGACATATGGAGCAACACGTTTCATTTAAA
CCATTTAGATGCGCTCACTGTCACTATAGTTGTAATATCAGTGGATCCCTCAAAAGGCATTATAATAGAA
AACATCCCAACGAAGAATACGCTAATGTCGGGACGGGAGAACTCGCCGCCGAAGTTCTGATACAACAGGG
CGGGCTTAAATGCCCGGTATGTTCCTTCGTCTACGGAACAAAGTGGGAATTTAACCGACATTTAAAGAAT
AAGCACGGGCTTAAAGTAGTTGAGATAGACGGCGATCCTAAATGGGAAACCGCCACGGAAGCCCCCGAAG
AACCTTCAACTCAATACTTGCATATTACGGAAGCTGAGGAAGATGTCCAGGGAACTCAAGCCGCCGTAGC
AGCACTGCAAGATCTCAGGTATACAAGCGAAAGCGGAGATCGTCTTGATCCTACCGCTGTTAATATTCTT
CAACAAATTATAGAACTCGGGGCAGAAACTCACGATGCTACCGCATTAGCTAGCGTAGTGGCTATGGCGC
CTGGTACAGTCACCGTTGTGAAACAAGTGACTGAAGAAGAACCTTCAAGCAATCATACTGTAATGATTCA
AGAAACTGTACAACAGGCAAGCGTTGAATTAGCTGAACAACATCATTTGGTCGTTTCAAGCGATGATGTA
GAAGGAATAGAAACCGTTACAGTGTATACACAAGGTGGTGAAGCATCTGAATTTATTGTGTATGTCCAAG
AAGCTATGCAACCAGTAGAAGAACAAGCGGTCGAACAACCTGCGCAAGAGCTGTGATAG
