>Addgene plasmid #219090 | SFFV-ZFAT-Brd 121 | depositor partial sequence | sequence record 427751 | Barcode sequence
TGTACAGCATTCTTAGCGCT
